>Addgene plasmid #53087 | pAC-VIOL | depositor full sequence | sequence record 82568 | pAC-VIOL sequence 12814 bps
GAATTCCGGATGAGCATTCATCAGGCGGGCAAGAATGTGAATAAAGGCCGGATAAAACTTGTGCTTATTT
TTCTTTACGGTCTTTAAAAAGGCCGTAATATCCAGCTGAACGGTCTGGTTATAGGTACATTGAGCAACTG
ACTGAAATGCCTCAAAATGTTCTTTACGATGCCATTGGGATATATCAACGGTGGTATATCCAGTGATTTT
TTTCTCCATTTTAGCTTCCTTAGCTCCTGAAAATCTCGATAACTCAAAAAATACGCCCGGTAGTGATCTT
ATTTCATTATGGTGAAAGTTGGAACCTCTTACGTGCCGATCAACGTCTCATTTTCGCCAAAAGTTGGCCC
AGGGCTTCCCGGTATCAACAGGGACACCAGGATTTATTTATTCTGCGAAGTGATCTTCCGTCACAGGTAT
TTATTCGGCGCAAAGTGCGTCGGGTGATGCTGCCAACTTACTGATTTAGTGTATGATGGTGTTTTTGAGG
TGCTCCAGTGGCTTCTGTTTCTATCAGCTGTCCCTCCTGTTCAGCTACTGACGGGGTGGTGCGTAACGGC
AAAAGCACCGCCGGACATCAGCGCTAGCGGAGTGTATACTGGCTTACTATGTTGGCACTGATGAGGGTGT
CAGTGAAGTGCTTCATGTGGCAGGAGAAAAAAGGCTGCACCGGTGCGTCAGCAGAATATGTGATACAGGA
TATATTCCGCTTCCTCGCTCACTGACTCGCTACGCTCGGTCGTTCGACTGCGGCGAGCGGAAATGGCTTA
CGAACGGGGCGGAGATTTCCTGGAAGATGCCAGGAAGATACTTAACAGGGAAGTGAGAGGGCCGCGGCAA
AGCCGTTTTTCCATAGGCTCCGCCCCCCTGACAAGCATCACGAAATCTGACGCTCAAATCAGTGGTGGCG
AAACCCGACAGGACTATAAAGATACCAGGCGTTTCCCCCTGGCGGCTCCCTCGTGCGCTCTCCTGTTCCT
GCCTTTCGGTTTACCGGTGTCATTCCGCTGTTATGGCCGCGTTTGTCTCATTCCACGCCTGACACTCAGT
TCCGGGTAGGCAGTTCGCTCCAAGCTGGACTGTATGCACGAACCCCCCGTTCAGTCCGACCGCTGCGCCT
TATCCGGTAACTATCGTCTTGAGTCCAACCCGGAAAGACATGCAAAAGCACCACTGGCAGCAGCCACTGG
TAATTGATTTAGAGGAGTTAGTCTTGAAGTCATGCGCCGGTTAAGGCTAAACTGAAAGGACAAGTTTTGG
TGACTGCGCTCCTCCAAGCCAGTTACCTCGGTTCAAAGAGTTGGTAGCTCAGAGAACCTTCGAAAAACCG
CCCTGCAAGGCGGTTTTTTCGTTTTCAGAGCAAGAGATTACGCGCAGACCAAAACGATCTCAAGAAGATC
ATCTTATTACATGAGCGGATACATATTTGAATGTATTTAGAAAAATAAACAAATAGGGGTTCCGCGCACA
TTTCCCCGAAAAGTGCCACCTGAAATTGTAAACGTTAATATTTTGTTAAAATTCGCGTTAAATTTTTGTT
AAATCAGCTCATTTTTTAACCAATAGGCCGAAATCGGCAAAATCCCTTATAAATCAAAAGAATAGACCGA
GATAGGGT
[37 nt withheld, positions 1619-1655]
AAAGAACGTGGACTCCAACGTCAAAGG
[49 nt withheld, positions 1683-1731]
T
[91 nt withheld, positions 1733-1823]
G
[124 nt withheld, positions 1825-1948]
CCCATTCGCCAATCCGGATATAGTTCCTCCTTTCAGCAAAAAACCCCTCAAGACCCGTTTAGAGGCCCCA
AGGGGTTATGCTAGTTATTGCTCAGCGGTGGCAGCAGCCAACTCAGCTTCCTTTCGGGCTTTGTTAGCAG
CCGGATCTCAGTGGTGGTGGTGGTGGTGCTCGACTTCAAGCTGTCTGAAGTAATTTATCGTTGTTACTCT
CATTCTTCCTCGTCGATTTCGGAGTTTTCCTGATTACTTTTACCCTAAACGCCGCCTTCTTATCTGAACC
AAACTCGATGATGTCGGACGATCTAAACCGCGCGGGAAAATTCGGTGTTGCTCTATATCTTCTTCCTTCG
TTATCGGTCACATAGGTTCCGTGTTCGCTTCGAAGATCCATCAAGAAGAAAGCTCCGTCTTTGTAAATCA
CACGAGCATGCATCTTCGAAACCTGAGACGAAGGGATCACAATGCGCATTCCAGGAAAATCTTGATCTGG
TTCGCTTCCGACGATGCAAGGTTGATCTTCATCTTTGGTTAGACATAATGTTTCCGAAACGCAACAATCG
TCGCCGTGTGGAATTAGATACCATTCTCCCTTTATAGTACGTTCAAGAGCATCGTCATCTTCAAACCACT
CTCGAAGCCGGTCATCGGCTTTGTCAGTGAGTCTGCAACTAGGTGGCCTTCCTTGGAGTTTTTCACTGTT
ACCTCCAAGGACCCAGTCAAGCATCGATGGCATAGCAATGTCAACGAAGAATCTACCACCAACTCTTCCT
GGATGTGGTACTCTAAACTTTGTCAAGAAAGACAGAGGACCAAGCCCAACACCTAAGTATGCTTTGTAAG
TGGAAGCCATAATTGCAGCCATCCTCGCCATTGCATGGATAATAGCGACTCTCAGTCTTCTAGATTCCTC
ATATCTTTTCAAAGAGGAAACAACATCAACAGGTGTAGTCGTTTCAACACTCTGTTTCCATGCTTCATCA
AGCTCCAATGCTAGTTGAAAACTATCCTCAATGGCCATGCATCCACCTTGACCCATATTTGGCTGCATCG
CATGGATAGAATCCCCGAGCAGCGTAACACGCCCTTTACCCCAAGTAAAACCAGGACTTCTATCATAAAT
ATCTCTTCTCAGAATGGCTTCCTCCTCAGTCGCATGCAACAAGTCGAGTACATTGTCGCACCAACCGTCA
AATATTTCAAACAACCTTTTCTTCATACCATTTGGAGCATCAGCCCCACCAGCTGGTTCCTCGTGAAATG
CATACCATTGCATTTTTCCACCACCAACATCCGAAGAAACAAAGTACTGTTTGTGTCCCAAGAAAACCCG
GTAGCCAACAGACTCGATATCCGCTGGTATAAAATCTGCAATCCCCGTGTAACAAGTGTAGCCTGAATAA
GTAGCTTCACTACGGCCAAACAAATTATTTCTCACCTTAGACCAAATGCCATCTGCACCCACAAGCAGAT
CACCTTCATAGCGTTGACCATTCTCGAGTACCACAGTAACCTTATCTCCAGAATCTTCAAAATCAACAAC
ATTACTCTCGTTTCTAATCACATCTTCTCCAACCGCACGTGCTAGAATCTGCTGCAGAGTCATTCTACTA
ATTACTCTAGTCACAGGAAGTCCCCGTGACGCCGCAGGAGTGAAAGTATCAAACTTTACATACCAAGTAC
CAGAGATACCATCAACGAGACCGTTAATCCGATCACCAGTGATACACCCAGCTTCCATAACTTGTTCAGC
AACTTCAATATCAATAGCTTCCAAAGCAGCTAAAGCGTTGCTCTGTATTTGAATCGGGCCTCTGTATTTT
CCTTCTCCTCTTATAGCACTCAAATCTTTCTCAAACACTAACACATCGAATCCTTTCTTCTTAGCCGCTA
AAGCAAACACCAATCCTCCGATTCCACCTCCGGCAACTAAAACCCTCGATTTCTTCTTCTCCGTCACCGC
CTCTCTCTTCTCCTCCTTCTCAACTAACGCCGTCGCCGCCATATGTATATCTCCTTCTTAAAGTTAAACA
AAATTATTTCTAGAGGGGAATTGTTATCCGCTCACAATTCCCCTATAGTGAGTCGTATTAATTTCGCGGG
ATCGAGATCGATCTCGATCCTCTACGCCGGACGCATCGTGGCCGGCATCACCGGCGCCACAGGTGCGGTT
GCTGGCGCCTATATCGCCGACATCACCGATGGGGAAGATCGGGCTCGCCACTTCGGGCTCATGTAATCAG
ATAAAATATTTCTAGATTTCAGTGCAATTTATCTCTTCAAATGTAGCACCTGAAGTCAGCCCCATACGAT
ATAAGTTGTAATTCTCATGTTTGACAGCTTATCATCGATAAGCTTTAATGCGGTAGTTTATCACAGTTAA
ATTGCTAACGCAGTCAGGCACCGTGTATGAAATCTAACAATGCGCTCATCGTCATCCTCGGCACCGTCAC
CCTGGATGCTGTAGGCATAGGCTTGGTTATGCCGGTACTGCCGGGCCTCTTGCGGGATATCGTCCATTCC
GACAGCATCGCCAGTCACTATGGCGTGCTGCTAGCGCTATATGCGTTGATGCAATTTCTATGCGCACCCG
TTCTCGGAGCACTGTCCGACCGCTTTGGCCGCCGCCCAGTCCTGCTCGCTTCGCTACTTGGAGCCACTAT
CGACTACGCGATCATGGCGACCACACCCGTCCTGTGGATCTAAAGGCACAGCGTCTCATGCTTCGCACAA
TGTAAAACTGCTTCAGAACCTGGCGAGAGCTATCCGCGCGGTCTACGGTTAACTGATACTAAAAGACAAT
TCAGCGGGTAACCTTGCAATGGTGAGTGGCAGTAAAGCGGGCGTTTCGCCTCATCGCGAAATAGAAGTAA
TGAGACAATCCATTGACGATCACCTGGCTGGCCTGTTACCTGAAACCGACAGCCAGGATATCGTCAGCCT
TGCGATGCGTGAAGGCGTCATGGCACCCGGTAAACGGATCCGTCCGCTGCTGATGCTGCTGGCCGCCCGC
GACCTCCGCTACCAGGGCAGTATGCCTACGCTGCTCGATCTCGCCTGCGCCGTTGAACTGACCCATACCG
CGTCGCTGATGCTCGACGACATGCCCTGCATGGACAACGCCGAGCTGCGCCGCGGTCAGCCCACTACCCA
CAAAAAATTTGGTGAGAGCGTGGCGATCCTTGCCTCCGTTGGGCTGCTCTCTAAAGCCTTTGGTCTGATC
GCCGCCACCGGCGATCTGCCGGGGGAGAGGCGTGCCCAGGCGGTCAACGAGCTCTCTACCGCCGTGGGCG
TGCAGGGCCTGGTACTGGGGCAGTTTCGCGATCTTAACGATGCCGCCCTCGACCGTACCCCTGACGCTAT
CCTCAGCACCAACCACCTCAAGACCGGCATTCTGTTCAGCGCGATGCTGCAGATCGTCGCCATTGCTTCC
GCCTCGTCGCCGAGCACGCGAGAGACGCTGCACGCCTTCGCCCTCGACTTCGGCCAGGCGTTTCAACTGC
TGGACGATCTGCGTGACGATCACCCGGAAACCGGTAAAGATCGCAATAAGGACGCGGGAAAATCGACGCT
GGTCAACCGGCTGGGCGCAGACGCGGCCCGGCAAAAGCTGCGCGAGCATATTGATTCCGCCGACAAACAC
CTCACTTTTGCCTGTCCGCAGGGCGGCGCCATCCGACAGTTTATGCATCTGTGGTTTGGCCATCACCTTG
CCGACTGGTCACCGGTCATGAAAATCGCCTGATACCGCCCTTTTGGGTTCAAGCAGTACATAACGATGGA
ACCACATTACAGGAGTAGTGATGAATGAAGGACGAGCGCCTTGTTCAGCGTAAGAACGATCATCTGGATA
TCGTTCTCGACCCCCGTCGCGCCGTAACTCAGGCTAGCGCAGGTTTTGAGCGCTGGCGCTTTACCCACTG
CGCCCTGCCAGAGCTGAATTTTAGCGACATCACGCTGGAAACCACCTTCCTGAATCGGCAGCTACAGGCT
CCGCTGCTGATCAGCTCCATGACCGGCGGCGTTGAGCGCTCGCGCCATATCAACCGCCACCTCGCCGAGG
CGGCGCAGGTGCTAAAAATTGCGATGGGGGTGGGCTCCCAGCGCGTCGCCATTGAGAGCGACGCGGGCTT
AGGGCTGGATAAAACCCTGCGGCAGCTGGCTCCGGACGTGCCGCTGCTGGCGAACCTCGGCGCGGCGCAG
CTGACCGGCAGAAAAGGTATTGATTACGCCCGACGGGCCGTGGAGATGATCGAGGCGGATGCGCTGATTG
TGCACCTAAACCCGCTGCAGGAGGCGCTACAGCCCGGCGGCGATCGCGACTGGCGCGGACGGCTGGCGGC
TATTGAAACTCTGGTCCGCGAGCTGCCCGTTCCGCTGGTGGTGAAAGAGGTGGGAGCCGGTATCTCCCGA
ACCGTGGCCGGGCAGCTGATCGATGCCGGCGTTACCGTGATTGACGTCGCGGGCGCGGGCGGCACCAGCT
GGGCCGCCGTTGAAGGCGAGCGGGCGGCCACCGAGCAGCAGCGCAGCGTGGCCAACGTCTTTGCCGACTG
GGGGATCCCCACCGCTGAGGCGCTGGTTGACATTGCCGAGGCCTGGCCGCAGATGCCCCTTATTGCCTCG
GGCGGGATTAAAAACGGCGTCGACGCGGCGAAAGCGCTGCGGCTCGGCGCGTGCATGGTAGGGCAGGCCG
CCGCCGTGCTCGGCAGCGCAGGCGTCTCCACGGAGAAGGTGATCGATCACTTCAACGTGATTATTGAGCA
GCTGCGGGTGGCCTGCTTCTGCACCGGCAGCCGCAGCCTGAGCGATCTAAAGCAGGCTGATATCCGCTAT
GTGCGGGATACGCCATGAGCCATTTTGCCATTGTGGCACCGCCGCTCTACAGTCATGCGGTGGCGCTGCA
TGCCCTGTGGGAGCACTGCGCTATCAGCCGCCGCCGCAGGTAGAACGCTCGCCACGCAGCACGCCGCGGA
TCTTTGCCTCGCTGGGCACCCTCCAGGGCCACCGTCTACGCCTGTTTCAGAAGATCGCCCGCGCCTGTGC
CAGCGTGGGGGCGGAGGTGACCATTGCCCACTGCGATGGCCTGACGCCCGCCCAGGCCGACTCGCTCTAC
GCCTGCGGCGCGACGGAGGTGGTCAGCTTTGTCGACCAGCCGCGCTACGTTGCCGAGGCTAATCTGGTGA
TCACCCACGGCGGTCTCAATACCGTACTGGATGCGCTGGCTGCCGCGACGCCGGTGCTGGCGGTGCCACT
CTCTTTCGACCAGCCCGCCGTGGCTGCCCGGCTGGTCTATAACGGGCTGGGTCGCCGGGTATCGCGCTTT
GCCAGACAGCAGACGCTGGCGGATGAGATTGCCCAACTGCTGGGGGATGAGACGCTGCATCAGCGTCTGG
CGACGGCCCGCCAGCAGCTTAACGACGCCGGGGGCACGCCCCGTGCGGCGACCCTGATTGAACAGGCCAT
AGCAGGGAGTGAGAGCGTATCGTGAGGGATCTGATTTTAGTCGGCGGCGGCCTGGCCAACGGGCTGATCG
CCTGGCGTCTGCGCCAGCGCTACCCGCAGCTTAACCTGCTGCTGATCGAGGCCGGGGAGCAGCCCGGCGG
GAACCATACCTGGTCATTCCATGAAGACGATCTGACTCCCGGGCAGCACGCCTGGCTGGCCCCGCTGGTG
GCCCACGCCTGGCCGGGCTATGAGGTGCAGTTTCCCGATCTTCGCCGTCGCCTCGCGCGCGGCTACTACT
CCATTACCTCAGAGCGCTTTGCCGAGGCCCTGCATCAGGCGCTGGGGGAGAACATCTGGCTAAACTGTTC
GGTGAGCGAGGTGTTACCCAATAGCGTGCGCCTTGCCAACGGTGAGGCGCTGCTTGCCGGAGCGGTGATT
GACGGACGCGGCGTGACCGCCAGTTCGGCGATGCAAACCGGCTATCAGCTCTTTCTTGGTCAGCAGTGGC
GGCTGACACAGCCCCACGGCCTGACCGTACCGATCCTGATGGATGCCACGGTGGCGCAGCAGCAGGGCTA
TCGCTTTGTCTACACGCTGCCGCTCTCCGCCGACACGCTGCTGATCGAGGATACGCGCTACGCCAATGTC
CCGCAGCGTGATGATAATGCCCTACGCCAGACGGTTACCGACTATGCTCACAGCAAAGGGTGGCAGCTGG
CCCAGCTTGAACGCGAGGAGACCGGCTGTCTGCCGATTACCCTGGCGGGTGACATCCAGGCTCTGTGGGC
CGATGCGCCGGGCGTGCCGCGCTCGGGAATGCGGGCTGGGCTATTTCACCCTACCACTGGCTATTCGCTG
CCGCTGGCGGTGGCCCTTGCCGACGCGATTGCCGACAGCCCGCGGCTGGGCAGCGTTCCGCTCTATCAGC
TCACCCGGCAGTTTGCCGAACGCCACTGGCGCAGGCAGGGATTCTTCCGCCTGCTGAACCGGATGCTTTT
CCTGGCCGGGCGCGAGGAGAACCGCTGGCGGGTGATGCAGCGCTTTTATGGGCTGCCGGAGCCCACCGTA
GAGCGCTTTTACGCCGGTCGGCTCTCTCTCTTTGATAAGGCCCGCATTTTGACGGGCAAGCCACCGGTTC
CGCTGGGCGAAGCCTGGCGGGCGGCGCTGAACCATTTTCCTGACAGACGAGATAAAGGATGAAAAAAACC
GTTGTGATTGGCGCAGGCTTTGGTGGCCTGGCGCTGGCGATTCGCCTGCAGGCGGCAGGGATCCCAACCG
TACTGCTGGAGCAGCGGGACAAGCCCGGCGGTCGGGCCTACGTCTGGCATGACCAGGGCTTTACCTTTGA
CGCCGGGCCGACGGTGATCACCGATCCTACCGCGCTTGAGGCGCTGTTCACCCTGGCCGGCAGGCGCATG
GAGGATTACGTCAGGCTGCTGCCGGTAAAACCCTTCTACCGACTCTGCTGGGAGTCCGGGAAGACCCTCG
ACTATGCTAACGACAGCGCCGAGCTTGAGGCGCAGATTACCCAGTTCAACCCCCGCGACGTCGAGGGCTA
CCGGCGCTTTCTGGCTTACTCCCAGGCGGTATTCCAGGAGGGATATTTGCGCCTCGGCAGCGTGCCGTTC
CTCTCTTTTCGCGACATGCTGCGCGCCGGGCCGCAGCTGCTTAAGCTCCAGGCGTGGCAGAGCGTCTACC
AGTCGGTTTCGCGCTTTATTGAGGATGAGCATCTGCGGCAGGCCTTCTCGTTCCACTCCCTGCTGGTAGG
CGGCAACCCCTTCACCACCTCGTCCATCTACACCCTGATCCACGCCCTTGAGCGGGAGTGGGGGGTCTGG
TTCCCTGAGGGCGGCACCGGGGCGCTGGTGAACGGCATGGTGAAGCTGTTTACCGATCTGGGCGGGGAGA
TCGAACTCAACGCCCGGGTCGAAGAGCTGGTGGTGGCCGATAACCGCGTAAGCCAGGTCCGGCTGGCGGA
TGGTCGGATCTTTGACACCGACGCCGTAGCCTCGAACGCTGACGTGGTGAACACCTATAAAAAGCTGCTC
GGCCACCATCCGGTGGGGCAGAAGCGGGCGGCAGCGCTGGAGCGCAAGAGCATGAGCAACTCGCTGTTTG
TGCTCTACTTCGGCCTGAACCAGCCTCATTCCCAGCTGGCGCACCATACCATCTGTTTTGGTCCCCGCTA
CCGGGAGCTGATCGACGAGATCTTTACCGGCAGCGCGCTGGCGGATGACTTCTCGCTCTACCTGCACTCG
CCCTGCGTGACCGATCCCTCGCTCGCGCCTCCCGGCTGCGCCAGCTTCTACGTGCTGGCCCCGGTGCCGC
ATCTTGGCAACGCGCCGCTGGACTGGGCGCAGGAGGGGCCGAAGCTGCGCGACCGCATCTTTGACTACCT
TGAAGAGCGCTATATGCCCGGCCTGCGTAGCCAGCTGGTGACCCAGCGGATCTTTACCCCGGCAGACTTC
CACGACACGCTGGATGCGCATCTGGGATCGGCCTTCTCCATCGAGCCGCTGCTGACCCAAAGCGCCTGGT
TCCGCCCGCACAACCGCGACAGCGACATTGCCAACCTCTACCTGGTGGGCGCAGGTACTCACCCTGGGGC
GGGCATTCCTGGCGTAGTGGCCTCGGCGAAAGCCACCGCCAGCCTGATGATTGAGGATCTGCAATGAGCC
AACCGCCGCTGCTTGACCACGCCACGCAGACCATGGCCAACGGCTCGAAAAGTTTTGCCACCGCTGCGAA
GCTGTTCGACCCGGCCACCCGCCGTAGCGTGCTGATGCTCTACACCTGGTGCCGCCACTGCGATGACGTC
ATTGACGACCAGACCCACGGCTTCGCCAGCGAGGCCGCGGCGGAGGAGGAGGCCACCCAGCGCCTGGCCC
GGCTGCGCACGCTGACCCTGGCGGCGTTTGAAGGGGCCGAGATGCAGGATCCGGCCTTCGCTGCCTTTCA
GGAGGTGGCGCTGACCCACGGTATTACGCCCCGCATGGCGCTCGATCACCTCGACGGCTTTGCGATGGAC
GTGGCTCAGACCCGCTATGTCACCTTTGAGGATACGCTGCGCTACTGCTATCACGTGGCGGGCGTGGTGG
GTCTGATGATGGCCAGGGTGATGGGCGTGCGGGATGAGCGGGTGCTGGATCGCGCCTGCGATCTGGGGCT
GGCCTTCCAGCTGACGAATATCGCCCGGGATATTATTGACGATGCGGCTATTGACCGCTGCTATCTGCCC
GCCGAGTGGCTGCAGGATGCCGGGCTGACCCCGGAGAACTATGCCGCGCGGGAGAATCGGGCCGCGCTGG
CGCGGGTGGCGGAGCGGCTTATTGATGCCGCAGAGCCGTACTACATCTCCTCCCAGGCCGGGCTACACGA
TCTGCCGCCGCGCTGCGCCTGGGCGATCGCCACCGCCCGCAGCGTCTACCGGGAGATCGGTATTAAGGTA
AAAGCGGCGGGAGGCAGCGCCTGGGATCGCCGCCAGCACACCAGCAAAGGTGAAAAAATTGCCATGCTGA
TGGCGGCACCGGGGCAGGTTATTCGGGCGAAGACGACGAGGGTGACGCCGCGTCCGGCCGGTCTTTGGCA
GCGTCCCGTTTAGGCGGGCGGCCATGACGTTCACGCAGGATCGCCTGTAGGTCGGCAGGCTTGCGGGCGT
AAATAAAACCGAAGGAGACGCAGCCCTCCCGGCCGCGCACCGCGTGGTGCAGGCGGTGGGCGACGTAGAG
CCGCTTCAGGTAGCCCCGGCGCGGGATCCAGTGGAAGGGCCAGCGCTGATGCACCAGACCGTCGTGCACC
AGGAAGTAGAGCAGGCCATAGACCGTCATGCCGCAGCCAATCCACTGCAGGGGCCAAACGCCCGCCGTGC
CCACGGCAATCAGCGCGATAGCCACCCCGGCAAACACCACCGCAAAGAGATCGTTTAGCTCAAATACGCC
CTTGCGCGGGGTATGGTGTGACTCATGCCAGCGCCATCCCCAGCCGTGCATAATGTAGCGGTGGGTAAAC
GCGGCGATGCCCTCCATCGCAATAACGCTCAAGATGACGATTAAACTATTTACTAGCATAGCGGTGCGCG
CTCCTGCGACTCAGACTGGCTTAATCAAAACCCTTAGCCTCTAAGCATAGTCGCAATCGCAGGCGGCGCG
CATCGGTATCAGGCCAGAGCCTGCTGCAGATCCGCCAGCAGATCCTTCTCATCCTCAATGCCCACCGACA
GGCGGATCAGCTGCGGCGTAATGCCGTTCGCCAGGCGCTGCGCCAGCGGGATCGAGGCGTGGGTCATACT
GAACGGCTGGCTCACCAGGCTCTCAACGCCGCCCAGGCTCTCAGCGAGGGTAAACAGCTTCAGTTTACTG
ATCACCTCTGCCGCACGCTGGTCGTCGCCTTTGATCACGATGGAGATCATGCCGCCCGGCTGAGCCATCT
GCTGGCGCGCGAGGGCATACTGCGGGTGGGATGTCAGCCACGGGAACCAGACTTTCTCGACCTGCGGCTG
CTGCTCAAGCCAGCGGGCCAGCGCCAGGGCGTTGCTGCTGTGGCGCTCGATGCGCAGGGCGAGGGTGCGG
ATCCCGCGCAGGGTCAGGAAGCTGCTGAACGGATCGAGCACGCCGCCCACCGCATTTTGCAGGTAGCCCA
GCTTCTCCGCCAGCGCCGGACGATCGCCCACCACCGCCAGCCCGGCGACCACGTCGGAGTGGCCGTTGAG
GTATTTGGTGGCCGAGTGCACCACGATATCAAAGCCCAGCGTCAGCGGGCGGTGGATCAGCGGCGAGGCA
AAGGTATTATCTGCCACGCTAATCACGTTATGACGGCGGGCGATCTCAGCGATAGCCGCCAGGTCCGCCA
GCTTCAACAGCGGGTTGGTGGGGGTCTCTACCCGGGTCGAATTTGCTTTCGAATTTCTGCCATTCATCCG
CTTATTATCACTTATTCAGGCGTAGCACCAGGCGTTTAAGGGCACCAATAACTGCCTTAAAAAAATTACG
CCCCGCCCTGCCACTCATCGCAGTACTGTTGTAATTCATTAAGCATTCTGCCGACATGGAAGCCATCACA
GACGGCATGATGAACCTGAATCGCCAGCGGCATCAGCACCTTGTCGCCTTGCGTATAATATTTGCCCATG
GTGAAAACGGGGGCGAAGAAGTTGTCCATATTGGCCACGTTTAAATCAAAACTGGTGAAACTCACCCAGG
GATTGGCTGAGACGAAAAACATATTCTCAATAAACCCTTTAGGGAAATAGGCCAGGTTTTCACCGTAACA
CGCCACATCTTGCGAATATATGTGTAGAAACTGCCGGAAATCGTCGTGGTATTCACTCCAGAGCGATGAA
AACGTTTCAGTTTGCTCATGGAAAACGGTGTAACAAGGGTGAACACTATCCCATATCACCAGCTCACCGT
CTTTCATTGCCATACG
Features (pLannotate 1.2.2; 26 found; start..end, strand, type, name):
    220..322     -  promoter       cat promoter: promoter of the E. coli cat gene encoding chloramphenicol acetyltransferase
    443..586     +  mobile_element IS1 (fragment): prokaryotic transposable element IS1
    705..760     -  rep_origin     RSF ori (fragment): Plasmids containing the RSF 1030 origin of replication can be propagated in E. coli cells that contain additional plasmids with compatible origins.
    848..1393    -  rep_origin     p15A ori: Plasmids containing the medium-copy-number p15A origin of replication can be propagated in E. coli cells that contain a second plasmid with the ColE1 origin.
   1410..1466    -  promoter       AmpR promoter (fragment): bla
   1493..1948    -  rep_origin     f1 ori (sequence partly withheld): f1 bacteriophage origin of replication; arrow indicates direction of (+) strand synthesis
   1985..2032    -  terminator     T7 terminator: transcription terminator for bacteriophage T7 RNA polymerase
   2040..2089    -  CDS            SET1 (fragment): solubility-enhancement tag derived from T7 phage gene 10B
   2099..2116    -  CDS            9xHis (fragment): 9xHis affinity tag
   2127..3947    -  CDS            ZEP (fragment): ZEP_ARATH - Also known as ABA1, IBS3, LOS6, NPQ2. Experimental evidence at protein level: Swiss-Prot protein existence level 1. Zeaxanthin epoxidase that plays an important role in the xanthophyll cycle and abscisic acid (ABA) biosynthesis. Converts zeaxanthin into antheraxanthin and subsequently violaxanthin. Required for resistance to osmotic and drought stresses, ABA-dependent stomatal closure, seed development and dormancy, modulation of defense gene expression and disease resistance and non-photochemical quencing (NPQ). Through its role in ABA biosynthesis, regulates the expression of str
   3958..3980    -  RBS            RBS: efficient ribosome binding site from bacteriophage T7 gene 10 (Olins and Rangwala, 1989)
   3995..4019    -  protein_bind   lac operator: The lac repressor binds to the lac operator to inhibit transcription in E. coli. This inhibition can be relieved by adding lactose or isopropyl-β-D-thiogalactopyranoside (IPTG). lac repressor encoded by lacI
   4020..4038    -  promoter       T7 promoter: promoter for bacteriophage T7 RNA polymerase
   4064..4181    +  CDS            TcR (fragment): tetracycline efflux protein; tet; confers resistance to tetracycline
   4279..4307    +  promoter       tet promoter: E. coli promoter for tetracycline efflux protein gene
   4355..4648    +  CDS            TcR (fragment): tetracycline efflux protein; tet; confers resistance to tetracycline
   4767..5687    +  CDS            crtE: CRTE_PSEVU - Experimental evidence at protein level: Swiss-Prot protein existence level 1. Catalyzes the condensation of farnesyl diphosphate (FPP) and isopentenyl diphosphate (IPP) to yield geranylgeranyl diphosphate (GGPP) needed for biosynthesis of carotenoids and diterpenes. From Pseudescherichia vulneris (Escherichia vulneris).
   5753..6793    +  CDS            fni: IDI2_PSEVU - Protein inferred from homology: Swiss-Prot protein existence level 3. Involved in the biosynthesis of isoprenoids. Catalyzes the 1,3-allylic rearrangement of the homoallylic substrate isopentenyl (IPP) to its allylic isomer, dimethylallyl diphosphate (DMAPP). From Pseudescherichia vulneris (Escherichia vulneris).
   6793..6855    +  CDS            crtX (fragment): CRTX_PSEVU - Also known as ugt101. Experimental evidence at protein level: Swiss-Prot protein existence level 1. Catalyzes the glycosylation reaction which converts zeaxanthin to zeaxanthin bis(beta-D-glucoside). The reaction proceeds in two steps with the monoglucoside as an intermediate. From Pseudescherichia vulneris (Escherichia vulneris).
   6855..7430    +  CDS            crtX (fragment): CRTX_PSEVU - Also known as ugt101. Experimental evidence at protein level: Swiss-Prot protein existence level 1. Catalyzes the glycosylation reaction which converts zeaxanthin to zeaxanthin bis(beta-D-glucoside). The reaction proceeds in two steps with the monoglucoside as an intermediate. From Pseudescherichia vulneris (Escherichia vulneris).
   7433..8587    +  CDS            crtY: CRTY_PSEVU - Experimental evidence at protein level: Swiss-Prot protein existence level 1. Catalyzes the cyclization reaction which converts lycopene to beta-carotene. From Pseudescherichia vulneris (Escherichia vulneris).
   8587..10059   +  CDS            crtI: CRTI_PANAN - Experimental evidence at protein level: Swiss-Prot protein existence level 1. Converts 15-cis-phytoene into all-trans-lycopene via the intermediary of all-trans-phytofluene, all-trans-zeta-carotene and all- trans-neurosporene, by the introduction of four double bonds. From Pantoea ananas (Erwinia uredovora).
  10062..10985   +  CDS            crtB: CRTB_PANAN - Experimental evidence at protein level: Swiss-Prot protein existence level 1. Involved in the biosynthesis of carotenoids. Catalyzes the condensation of two molecules of geranylgeranyl diphosphate (GGPP) to give prephytoene diphosphate (PPPP) and the subsequent rearrangement of the cyclopropylcarbinyl intermediate to yield the 15-cis-phytoene isomer. From Pantoea ananas (Erwinia uredovora).
  10930..11457   -  CDS            crtZ: CRTZ_PSEVU - Also known as crtH. Protein inferred from homology: Swiss-Prot protein existence level 3. Catalyzes the hydroxylation reaction from beta-carotene to zeaxanthin. From Pseudescherichia vulneris (Escherichia vulneris).
  11553..12317   -  CDS            metC (fragment): METC_COXBU - Experimental evidence at protein level: Swiss-Prot protein existence level 1. Catalyzes the cleavage of cystathionine to homocysteine, pyruvate and ammonia during methionine biosynthesis. From Coxiella burnetii (strain RSA 493 / Nine Mile phase I).
  12374..219     -  CDS            CmR (across the origin): chloramphenicol acetyltransferase; cat; confers resistance to chloramphenicol
