[The description below was written by a language model from this plasmid's Addgene catalogue record and pLannotate feature annotations shown in this document.]
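Description:
pAC-VIOL is a low-copy bacterial plasmid of about 12.8 kb that makes E. coli accumulate the xanthophyll violaxanthin. It was built on pAC-ZEAXipi, a pACYC-type backbone that replicates from the p15A origin and is selected with chloramphenicol through a cat gene and its own promoter. Because p15A is compatible with ColE1-type origins, the plasmid can coexist with a second expression plasmid in the same cell. Remnants of the disrupted tetracycline resistance gene, an IS1 fragment and an f1 origin carried in with the insert are also annotated.

The backbone contributes a bacterial carotenoid gene cluster whose annotations match Pseudescherichia vulneris and Pantoea homologues. It includes crtE (geranylgeranyl diphosphate synthase), an isopentenyl diphosphate isomerase (fni/ipi) that boosts precursor supply, crtB (phytoene synthase), crtI (phytoene desaturase), crtY (lycopene cyclase) and crtZ (beta-carotene hydroxylase). Together these carry the pathway through to zeaxanthin. The crtX glucosyltransferase is annotated only as fragments and so appears to be disrupted, which would keep zeaxanthin from being glycosylated.

The added insert is an Arabidopsis thaliana zeaxanthin epoxidase (ZEP/ABA1) cDNA lacking the first 60 codons, thought to encode the chloroplast transit peptide. It was transferred as a blunted fragment from a pET30-derived plasmid into a destroyed AseI site. The fragment brought its T7 promoter, lac operator, T7 gene 10 ribosome binding site and T7 terminator, and a short His-tag sequence is annotated downstream of the coding region. ZEP epoxidises zeaxanthin via antheraxanthin to violaxanthin.

The associated work concerned neoxanthin and abscisic acid biosynthesis. This suggests use as a violaxanthin-producing host background for functionally testing enzymes that act on this substrate.
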