Addgene plasmid #53087: pAC-VIOL
Purpose: Produces the carotenoid violaxanthin in E. coli.
Depositing lab: Francis X Cunningham Jr. Depositing organization: University of Maryland, College Park. Publication: The tomato mutation nxd1 reveals a gene necessary for neoxanthin biosynthesis and demonstrates that violaxanthin is a sufficient precursor for abscisic acid biosynthesis. Neuman H, Galpaz N, Cunningham FX Jr, Zamir D, Hirschberg J. Plant J. 2014 Apr;78(1):80-93. doi: 10.1111/tpj.12451. Epub 2014 Mar 12. PubMed 24506237.
Backbone
  Vector backbone: pAC-ZEAXipi
  Backbone manufacturer: Francis X. Cunningham, Jr.
  Backbone size w/o insert (bp): 10040
  Total vector size (bp): 12814
  Modifications to backbone: An Arabidopsis thaliana cDNA encoding zeaxanthin epoxidase (zep) was modified so as to delete codons for the first 60 amino acids (the putative chloroplast transit sequence) and cloned in the NdeI and XhoI sites of pET30C so that expression was under the control of the T7 promoter. This plasmid, pET-AtZEP (unpublished), was a gift of Dr. Martin Sergeant, at that time at the University of Warwick. The zep gene with T7 promoter were excised from pET-AtZEP as a Klenow-blunted BspHI-BspHI fragment of ca. 2.4 kB and cloned in the Klenow-blunted AseI site of pAC-ZEAXipi. Insert orientation and sequences at the junctions of the insert were confirmed by DNA sequencing.
  Vector type: low copy number bacterial cloning vector
Growth in bacteria
  Bacterial resistance: Chloramphenicol, 25 μg/mL
  Growth temperature: 30°C
  Growth strain: Top10
  Growth instructions: Grow liquid cultures at 28 degrees Celsius for 2-3 days for best violaxanthin production, or grow on agar plates at room temperature for 3-7 days.
  Copy number: Low Copy
Gene/Insert
  Gene/Insert name: zep (alt name: zeaxanthin epoxidase)
  Species: A. thaliana (mustard weed)
  Insert size (bp): 2774
  Mutation: Lacks codons for the first 60 N-terminal amino acids that are thought to comprise the chloroplast transit sequence
  GenBank ID: AF281655.1
  Entrez Gene: ABA1 (a.k.a. AT5G67030, ABA DEFICIENT 1, ARABIDOPSIS THALIANA ABA DEFICIENT 1, ARABIDOPSIS THALIANA ZEAXANTHIN EPOXIDASE, ATABA1, ATZEP, IBS3, IMPAIRED IN BABA-INDUCED STERILITY 3, K8A10.10, K8A10_10, LOS6, LOW EXPRESSION OF OSMOTIC STRESS-RESPONSIVE GENES 6, NON-PHOTOCHEMICAL QUENCHING 2, NPQ2, ZEAXANTHIN EPOXIDASE, ZEP)
  Promoter: T7
  Cloning method: Restriction Enzyme; 5′ cloning site AseI (destroyed during cloning); 3′ cloning site AseI (destroyed during cloning)
  Sequencing primers: 5′ tagccgctaaagcaaacacc; 3′ gatggatcttcgaagcgaac
Resource information
  A portion of this plasmid was derived from a plasmid made by: Plasmid pET-AtZEP, containing a truncated Arabidopsis thaliana zep cDNA under the control of the T7 promoter, was a gift of Dr. Martin Sergeant, at that time of the University of Warwick.
Terms and licenses: Academic/Nonprofit Terms; Industry Terms: Not Available to Industry
Depositor comments: For better yield of low copy number pAC-based plasmids, grow liquid cultures on a platform shaker at ca. 30 degrees Celsius. When cultures reach early stationary phase, dilute 2-fold with growth medium, add spectinomycin (150 mg/liter), and "amplify" for several hours before harvest. For plasmid selection and maintenance in E. coli, use chloramphenicol at 30 mg/liter.
How to cite: pAC-VIOL was a gift from Francis X Cunningham Jr (Addgene plasmid # 53087 ; http://n2t.net/addgene:53087 ; RRID:Addgene_53087)
