>Addgene plasmid #53087 | pAC-VIOL | addgene partial sequence | sequence record 92925 | crtI-R 5'-cgccaatcacaacggttt-3'
GCGGGCCTTATCAAAGAGAGAGAGCCGACCGGCGTAAAAGCGCTCTACGGTGGGCTCCGGCAGCCCATAA
AAGCGCTGCATCACCCGCCAGCGGTTCTCCTCGCGCCCGGCCAGGAAAAGCATCCGGTTCAGCAGGCGGA
AGAATCCCTGCCTGCGCCAGTGGCGTTCGGCAAACTGCCGGGTGAGCTGATAGAGCGGAACGCTGCCCAG
CCGCGGGCTGTCGGCAATCGCGTCGGCAAGGGCCACCGCCAGCGGCAGCGAATAGCCAGTGGTAGGGTGA
AATAGCCCAGCCCGCATTCCCGAGCGCGGCACGCCCGGCGCATCGGCCCACAGAGCCTGGATGTCACCCG
CCAGGGTAATCGGCAGACAGCCGGTCTCCTCGCGTTCAAGCTGGGCCAGCTGCCACCCTTTGCTGTGAGC
ATAGTCGGTAACCGTCTGGCGTAGGGCATTATCATCACGCTGCGGGACATTGGCGTAGCGCGTATCCTCG
ATCAGCAGCGTGTCGGCGGAGAGCGGCAGCGTGTAGACAAAGCGATAGCCCTGCTGCTGCACCACCGTGG
C
