>Addgene plasmid #53087 | pAC-VIOL | addgene partial sequence | sequence record 92929 | crtI-F 5'-cgacattgccaacctctacc-3'
GAAAGCCACCGCCAGCCTGATGATTGAGGATCTGCAATGAGCCAACCGCCGCTGCTTGACCACGCCACGC
AGACCATGGCCAACGGCTCGAAAAGTTTTGCCACCGCTGCGAAGCTGTTCGACCCGGCCACCCGCCGTAG
CGTGCTGATGCTCTACACCTGGTGCCGCCACTGCGATGACGTCATTGACGACCAGACCCACGGCTTCGCC
AGCGAGGCCGCGGCGGAGGAGGAGGCCACCCAGCGCCTGGCCCGGCTGCGCACGCTGACCCTGGCGGCGT
TTGAAGGGGCCGAGATGCAGGATCCGGCCTTCGCTGCCTTTCAGGAGGTGGCGCTGACCCACGGTATTAC
GCCCCGCATGGCGCTCGATCACCTCGACGGCTTTGCGATGGACGTGGCTCA
