>Addgene plasmid #53087 | pAC-VIOL | addgene partial sequence | sequence record 92931 | crtE-F 5'-atctgtggtttggccatca-3'
GTAGTGATGAATGAAGGACGAGCGCCTTGTTCAGCGTAAGAACGATCATCTGGATATCGTTCTCGACCCC
CGTCGCGCCGTAACTCAGGCTAGCGCAGGTTTTGAGCGCTGGCGCTTTACCCACTGCGCCCTGCCAGAGC
TGAATTTTAGCGACATCACGCTGGAAACCACCTTCCTGAATCGGCAGCTACAGGCTCCGCTGCTGATCAG
CTCCATGACCGGCGGCGTTGAGCGCTCGCGCCATATCAACCGCCACCTCGCCGAGGCGGCGCAGGTGCTA
AAAATTGCGATGGGGGTGGGCTCCCAGCGCGTCGCCATTGAGAGCGACGCGGGCTTAGGGCTGGATAAAA
CCCTGCGGCAGCTGGCTCCGGACGTGCCGCTGCTGGCGAACCTCGGCGCGGCGCAGCTGACCGGCAGAA
