>Addgene plasmid #53087 | pAC-VIOL | addgene partial sequence | sequence record 92940 | pBRforBam 5'-CTTGGAGCCACTATCGAC-3'
CTAAAAGACAATTCAGCGGGTAACCTTGCAATGGTGAGTGGCAGTAAAGCGGGCGTTTCGCCTCATCGCG
AAATAGAAGTAATGAGACAATCCATTGACGATCACCTGGCTGGCCTGTTACCTGAAACCGACAGCCAGGA
TATCGTCAGCCTTGCGATGCGTGAAGGCGTCATGGCACCCGGTAAACGGATCCGTCCGCTGCTGATGCTG
CTGGCCGCCCGCGACCTCCGCTACCAGGGCAGTATGCCTACGCTGCTCGATCTCGCCTGCGCCGTTGAAC
TGACCCATACCGCGTCGCTGATGCTCGACGACATGCCCTGCATGGACAACGCCGAGCTGCGCCGCGGTCA
GCCCACTACCCACAAAAAATTTGGTGAGAGCGTGGCGATCCTTGCCTCCG
